Addgene plasmid #232519: pBEL2879
Purpose: Genetic complementation plasmid of LetA(ΔZnR-C) with LetB
Depositing lab: Gira Bhabha & Damian Ekiert. Depositing organization: Johns Hopkins University and School of Medicine. Publication: LetA defines a structurally distinct transporter family. Santarossa CC, Li Y, Yousef S, Hasdemir HS, Rodriguez CC, Haase MAB, Baek M, Coudray N, Pavek JG, Focke KN, Silverberg AL, Bautista C, Yeh JT, Marty MT, Baker D, Tajkhorshid E, Ekiert DC, Bhabha G. Nature. 2026 Jan 21. doi: 10.1038/s41586-025-09990-0. PubMed 41565823.
Backbone
  Vector backbone: pET17b
  Vector type: Bacterial Expression
Growth in bacteria
  Bacterial resistance: Ampicillin, 100 μg/mL
  Growth temperature: 37°C
  Growth strain: DH5alpha
  Copy number: Low Copy
Gene/Insert
  Cloning method: Gibson Cloning
Terms and licenses: Academic/Nonprofit Terms; Industry Terms: Not Available to Industry
Depositor comments: Please visit https://doi.org/10.1101/2025.03.21.644421 for bioRxiv preprint.
How to cite: pBEL2879 was a gift from Gira Bhabha & Damian Ekiert (Addgene plasmid # 232519 ; http://n2t.net/addgene:232519 ; RRID:Addgene_232519)
