[The description below was written by a language model from this plasmid's Addgene catalogue record and pLannotate feature annotations shown in this document.]
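Description:
pBEL2879 is a bacterial expression plasmid built on the pET17b backbone and used for genetic complementation with a mutant form of LetA, LetA(ΔZnR-C), supplied together with LetB. It is about 7 kb and is propagated in E. coli under ampicillin selection, provided by a β-lactamase gene with its own promoter. Replication depends on a ColE1/pBR322-type origin. The backbone also retains the pBR322 bom mobility region and the rop gene, whose product holds copy number down, which agrees with the catalogue's low-copy designation. A further predicted open reading frame of E. coli plasmid origin was annotated in the backbone; the record assigns it no role.

The payload lies between a T7 promoter with the strong phage T7 gene 10 ribosome binding site and a T7 terminator. It consists of two E. coli K-12 genes in their operon-like arrangement: yebS (LetA), followed by yebT (LetB), whose annotated start slightly overlaps the end of the yebS annotation. yebS is flagged as a fragment, which fits the stated ΔZnR-C deletion, although the record neither defines the deleted residues nor spells out the abbreviation. Both proteins are annotated as components of a transport pathway that contributes to membrane integrity, and LetB is thought to span the periplasm. A short match to a T7 gene 10B-derived solubility tag sits downstream of yebT; it is probably residual vector sequence, and the record lists no tags. The insert was assembled by Gibson cloning. The construct is meant to test whether this LetA variant, co-expressed with LetB, can restore function in a complementation assay, but the record does not name the host strain or the phenotype scored.
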