Features (pLannotate 1.2.2; 12 found; start..end, strand, type, name):
     62..80      +  promoter       T7 promoter: promoter for bacteriophage T7 RNA polymerase
    112..134     +  RBS            RBS: efficient ribosome binding site from bacteriophage T7 gene 10 (Olins and Rangwala, 1989)
    142..1344    +  CDS            yebS (fragment): YEBS_ECOLI - Experimental evidence at protein level: Swiss-Prot protein existence level 1. Component of a transport pathway that contributes to membrane integrity. From Escherichia coli (strain K12).
   1316..3946    +  CDS            yebT: YEBT_ECOLI - Experimental evidence at protein level: Swiss-Prot protein existence level 1. Component of a transport pathway that contributes to membrane integrity (PubMed:27795327). May directly span the intermembrane space, facilitating the transport of substrates across the periplasm (Probable). From Escherichia coli (strain K12).
   3971..4020    +  CDS            SET1 (fragment): solubility-enhancement tag derived from T7 phage gene 10B
   4028..4075    +  terminator     T7 terminator: transcription terminator for bacteriophage T7 RNA polymerase
   4206..4310    +  promoter       AmpR promoter: bla
   4311..5171    +  CDS            AmpR: β-lactamase; bla; confers resistance to ampicillin, carbenicillin, and related antibiotics
   5342..5930    +  rep_origin     ori: high-copy-number ColE1/pMB1/pBR322/pUC origin of replication
   6116..6255    -  misc_feature   bom: basis of mobility region from pBR322
   6357..6548    -  CDS            rop: Rop protein, which maintains plasmids at low copy number; rop
   6565..6945    +  CDS            YPB1_ECOLX: Protein predicted: Swiss-Prot protein existence level 4. From Escherichia coli.
>Addgene plasmid #232519 | pBEL2879 | addgene full sequence | sequence record 464780 | Addgene NGS Result
CACGATCATGCGCACCCGTGGCCAGGACCCAACGCTGCCCGAGATCTCGATCCCGCGAAATTAATACGAC
TCACTATAGGGAGACCACAACGGTTTCCCTCTAGAAATAATTTTGTTTAACTTTAAGAAGGAGATATACA
TATGGCTCTTAACACACCACAAATTACGCCGACAAAAAAGATAACAGTGAGGGCAATCGGCGAGGAACTG
CCGCGTGGTGATTACCAACGTTGCCCGCAATGTGACATGCTGTTTAGCCTGCCCGAGATAAATTCTCATC
AAAGTGCCTATTGTCCGCGCTGTCAGGCAAAAATTCGTGACGGGCGCGACTGGTCGCTAACGCGCCTGGC
GGCAATGGCCTTCACCATGCTGTTGCTTATGCCGTTTGCCTGGGGCGAACCGCTGTTGCATATCTGGCTG
TTAGGCATTCGTATTGACGCCAACGTTATGCAAGGCATCTGGCAAATGACCAAACAGGGCGATGCGATAA
CGGGGTCGATGGTCTTTTTCTGCGTTATTGGTGCCCCGCTCATTCTGGTGACCTCCATAGCTTATTTATG
GTTTGGTAACCGACTGGGAATGAATTTACGTCCGGTACTGCTGATGCTTGAGCGACTTAAAGAGTGGGTA
ATGCTCGATATCTACCTGGTCGGCATTGGCGTTGCTTCTATAAAGGTACAGGATTATGCCCATATCCAGG
CTGGTGTCGGCTTGTTCTCTTTTGTGGCGTTGGTGATTTTAACGACGGTGACGTTGTCACATCTTAATGT
CGAAGAACTGTGGGAGCGATTTTATCCGCAGCGCAGTAGTGGAGGCGGGTCTGGTGGCGGCTCCCGTCGT
CGTCATAGTCTGCAAAAATGCTGGGCGGCGCTGTTAGCGTCAATCGTTTTATTGTTACCTGCCAACCTGT
TGCCTATTTCTATCATTTATCTGAACGGAGGACGGCAGGAAGATACAATTCTTTCCGGAATTATGTCGCT
GGCAAGTAGCAACATTGCGGTTGCAGGAATCGTGTTTATCGCCAGTATTCTGGTCCCGTTTACTAAAGTG
ATCGTCATGTTCACTTTACTGTTGAGCATTCATTTTAAATGCCAGCAAGGTTTACGCACACGCATTCTGT
TACTGCGGATGGTGACCTGGATTGGTCGCTGGTCGATGCTCGACCTGTTTGTCATATCTTTAACCATGTC
GCTGATTAATCGCGATCAGATCCTCGCTTTTACTATGGGACCGGCTGCGTTTTATTTCGGCGCAGCGGTA
ATTTTGACTATTCTTGCTGTGGAATGGCTGGACAGCCGCTTACTTTGGGATGCACATGAGTCAGGAAACG
CCCGCTTCGACGACTGAAGCGCAGATTAAAAATAAACGCCGTATCTCACCTTTCTGGCTGCTGCCGTTCA
TCGCGCTAATGATTGCCAGTTGGCTGATTTGGGACAGTTATCAGGACCGGGGTAATACCGTCACCATCGA
CTTTATGTCGGCGGATGGTATTGTTCCAGGCCGTACGCCTGTTCGTTATCAGGGCGTTGAAGTCGGAACA
GTGCAGGACATCAGCCTCAGCGACGATCTTCGTAAGATTGAAGTCAAGGTCAGCATCAAGTCCGATATGA
AAGATGCGCTGCGCGAAGAGACTCAGTTCTGGCTGGTGACGCCAAAAGCATCGTTGGCAGGTGTCTCCGG
GCTGGACGCCCTCGTCGGTGGGAACTATATCGGCATGATGCCCGGGAAAGGTAAAGAGCAGGATCACTTT
GTCGCACTCGATACCCAACCGAAATATCGGCTGGACAATGGCGATCTGATGATCCACCTGCAAGCCCCCG
ATCTCGGTTCGCTGAACAGCGGTTCATTGGTCTATTTCCGCAAGATCCCGGTGGGAAAAGTCTACGACTA
TGCCATCAATCCCAACAAGCAAGGCGTGGTGATTGATGTCCTGATCGAGCGGCGTTTTACCGATCTGGTG
AAAAAAGGTAGCCGTTTCTGGAACGTTTCCGGCGTTGATGCCAACGTCAGTATCAGTGGCGCGAAGGTGA
AACTGGAAAGCTTGGCGGCACTGGTTAACGGTGCGATTGCCTTCGATTCACCAGAAGAGTCGAAACCTGC
CGAGGCGGAAGATACCTTTGGTCTGTATGAAGATCTGGCCCACAGCCAGCGTGGCGTAATAATAAAACTG
GAACTGCCGAGTGGGGCCGGATTAACCGCCGACTCGACGCCGTTAATGTATCAGGGGCTGGAAGTCGGAC
AGCTGACTAAACTGGATTTAAATCCTGGTGGTAAAGTCACAGGGGAAATGACCGTTGATCCCAGCGTCGT
TACCCTGCTTCGTGAAAATACCCGCATCGAATTACGCAACCCGAAATTATCCCTTAGCGATGCTAATCTC
AGCGCCCTGCTGACCGGCAAAACCTTCGAGCTGGTGCCCGGCGATGGCGAGCCACGCAAAGAATTCGTTG
TTGTGCCAGGCGAAAAAGCACTGCTGCATGAACCTGATGTTCTGACGCTGACCCTGACCGCGCCGGAAAG
TTACGGTATTGATGCGGGTCAGCCGCTCATTCTTCACGGCGTGCAGGTAGGCCAGGTTATCGATCGTAAA
CTCACCAGCAAAGGCGTCACCTTTACCGTCGCCATCGAGCCTCAGCATCGCGAACTGGTAAAAGGCGATA
GCAAATTTGTCGTCAACAGCCGTGTCGATGTGAAGGTGGGGCTGGATGGCGTTGAGTTTCTCGGTGCCAG
CGCCTCAGAATGGATCAATGGCGGGATCCGTATTCTGCCGGGCGATAAAGGTGAGATGAAAGCCAGCTAT
CCACTGTATGCCAATTTGGAAAAAGCGCTGGAGAACAGCCTTAGCGATTTACCCACCACAACCGTGAGTT
TGAGTGCAGAGACGCTGCCGGATGTGCAGGCAGGATCGGTAGTGCTGTACCGTAAATTTGAAGTTGGTGA
AGTGATTACCGTGCGTCCGCGAGCTAACGCGTTTGACATCGATCTGCATATTAAGCCGGAGTATCGCAAC
CTTCTGACCAGCAATAGCGTGTTCTGGGCAGAAGGCGGGGCGAAAGTTCAGCTGAATGGTAGTGGTCTGA
CCGTACAGGCATCCCCGCTCTCCAGAGCTCTAAAGGGAGCCATTAGCTTCGACAACCTCAGCGGTGCCAG
CGCCAGTCAGCGTAAAGGCGATAAGCGTATTCTGTATGCTTCCGAAACAGCGGCCCGTGCGGTTGGCGGG
CAGATTACGCTTCACGCTTTCGATGCCGGAAAACTGGCGGTCGGGATGCCAATTCGCTATCTCGGTATTG
ACATCGGGCAAATCCAGACGCTGGATCTGATTACCGCACGCAATGAAGTACAGGCAAAGGCGGTACTTTA
CCCGGAATATGTCCAGACCTTTGCTCGCGGTGGTACGCGCTTCTCAGTGGTCACACCGCAAATTTCGGCA
GCTGGCGTTGAGCATCTTGATACTATCCTCCAGCCGTATATCAACGTCGAACCAGGCCGGGGCAATCCTC
GCCGCGACTTTGAATTACAAGAGGCCACCATTACTGATTCGCGGTACCTGGATGGCTTAAGCATTATTGT
TGAAGCGCCGGAAGCCGGTTCGTTAGGCATCGGTACGCCTGTGCTGTTCCGTGGTCTGGAAGTCGGTACG
GTTACAGGAATGACGCTGGGGACATTGTCAGATCGCGTGATGATTGCGATGCGCATCAGTAAACGCTATC
AACACCTGGTGCGTAACAATTCCGTCTTCTGGTTGGCATCGGGTTACAGTCTGGACTTTGGTCTGACGGG
CGGCGTAGTGAAAACCGGCACCTTTAACCAGTTTATCCGTGGCGGCATCGCCTTCGCCACGCCTCCGGGT
ACGCCACTGGCACCGAAAGCCCAGGAAGGCAAACACTTCCTGTTGCAGGAAAGTGAACCGAAAGAGTGGC
GTGAATGGGGAACTGCGCTTCCCAAATAATGCCCACCTCGAGCAGATCCGGCTGCTAACAAAGCCCGAAA
GGAAGCTGAGTTGGCTGCTGCCACCGCTGAGCAATAACTAGCATAACCCCTTGGGGCCTCTAAACGGGTC
TTGAGGGGTTTTTTGCTGAAAGGAGGAACTATATCCGGATAATTCTTGAAGACGAAAGGGCCTCGTGATA
CGCCTATTTTTATAGGTTAATGTCATGATAATAATGGTTTCTTAGACGTCAGGTGGCACTTTTCGGGGAA
ATGTGCGCGGAACCCCTATTTGTTTATTTTTCTAAATACATTCAAATATGTATCCGCTCATGAGACAATA
ACCCTGATAAATGCTTCAATAATATTGAAAAAGGAAGAGTATGAGTATTCAACATTTCCGTGTCGCCCTT
ATTCCCTTTTTTGCGGCATTTTGCCTTCCTGTTTTTGCTCACCCAGAAACGCTGGTGAAAGTAAAAGATG
CTGAAGATCAGTTGGGTGCACGAGTGGGTTACATCGAACTGGATCTCAACAGCGGTAAGATCCTTGAGAG
TTTTCGCCCCGAAGAACGTTTTCCAATGATGAGCACTTTTAAAGTTCTGCTATGTGGCGCGGTATTATCC
CGTGTTGACGCCGGGCAAGAGCAACTCGGTCGCCGCATACACTATTCTCAGAATGACTTGGTTGAGTACT
CACCAGTCACAGAAAAGCATCTTACGGATGGCATGACAGTAAGAGAATTATGCAGTGCTGCCATAACCAT
GAGTGATAACACTGCGGCCAACTTACTTCTGACAACGATCGGAGGACCGAAGGAGCTAACCGCTTTTTTG
CACAACATGGGGGATCATGTAACTCGCCTTGATCGTTGGGAACCGGAGCTGAATGAAGCCATACCAAACG
ACGAGCGTGACACCACGATGCCTGCAGCAATGGCAACAACGTTGCGCAAACTATTAACTGGCGAACTACT
TACTCTAGCTTCCCGGCAACAATTAATAGACTGGATGGAGGCGGATAAAGTTGCAGGACCACTTCTGCGC
TCGGCCCTTCCGGCTGGCTGGTTTATTGCTGATAAATCTGGAGCCGGTGAGCGTGGGTCTCGCGGTATCA
TTGCAGCACTGGGGCCAGATGGTAAGCCCTCCCGTATCGTAGTTATCTACACGACGGGGAGTCAGGCAAC
TATGGATGAACGAAATAGACAGATCGCTGAGATAGGTGCCTCACTGATTAAGCATTGGTAACTGTCAGAC
CAAGTTTACTCATATATACTTTAGATTGATTTAAAACTTCATTTTTAATTTAAAAGGATCTAGGTGAAGA
TCCTTTTTGATAATCTCATGACCAAAATCCCTTAACGTGAGTTTTCGTTCCACTGAGCGTCAGACCCCGT
AGAAAAGATCAAAGGATCTTCTTGAGATCCTTTTTTTCTGCGCGTAATCTGCTGCTTGCAAACAAAAAAA
CCACCGCTACCAGCGGTGGTTTGTTTGCCGGATCAAGAGCTACCAACTCTTTTTCCGAAGGTAACTGGCT
TCAGCAGAGCGCAGATACCAAATACTGTCCTTCTAGTGTAGCCGTAGTTAGGCCACCACTTCAAGAACTC
TGTAGCACCGCCTACATACCTCGCTCTGCTAATCCTGTTACCAGTGGCTGCTGCCAGTGGCGATAAGTCG
TGTCTTACCGGGTTGGACTCAAGACGATAGTTACCGGATAAGGCGCAGCGGTCGGGCTGAACGGGGGGTT
CGTGCACACAGCCCAGCTTGGAGCGAACGACCTACACCGAACTGAGATACCTACAGCGTGAGCTATGAGA
AAGCGCCACGCTTCCCGAAGGGAGAAAGGCGGACAGGTATCCGGTAAGCGGCAGGGTCGGAACAGGAGAG
CGCACGAGGGAGCTTCCAGGGGGAAACGCCTGGTATCTTTATAGTCCTGTCGGGTTTCGCCACCTCTGAC
TTGAGCGTCGATTTTTGTGATGCTCGTCAGGGGGGCGGAGCCTATGGAAAAACGCCAGCAACGCGGCCTT
TTTACGGTTCCTGGCCTTTTGCTGGCCTTTTGCTCACATGTTCTTTCCTGCGTTATCCCCTGATTCTGTG
GATAACCGTATTACCGCCTTTGAGTGAGCTGATACCGCTCGCCGCAGCCGAACGACCGAGCGCAGCGAGT
CAGTGAGCGAGGAAGCGGAAGAGCGCCTGATGCGGTATTTTCTCCTTACGCATCTGTGCGGTATTTCACA
CCGCAATGGTGCACTCTCAGTACAATCTGCTCTGATGCCGCATAGTTAAGCCAGTATACACTCCGCTATC
GCTACGTGACTGGGTCATGGCTGCGCCCCGACACCCGCCAACACCCGCTGACGCGCCCTGACGGGCTTGT
CTGCTCCCGGCATCCGCTTACAGACAAGCTGTGACCGTCTCCGGGAGCTGCATGTGTCAGAGGTTTTCAC
CGTCATCACCGAAACGCGCGAGGCAGCTGCGGTAAAGCTCATCAGCGTGGTCGTGAAGCGATTCACAGAT
GTCTGCCTGTTCATCCGCGTCCAGCTCGTTGAGTTTCTCCAGAAGCGTTAATGTCTGGCTTCTGATAAAG
CGGGCCATGTTAAGGGCGGTTTTTTCCTGTTTGGTCACTGATGCCTCCGTGTAAGGGGGATTTCTGTTCA
TGGGGGTAATGATACCGATGAAACGAGAGAGGATGCTCACGATACGGGTTACTGATGATGAACATGCCCG
GTTACTGGAACGTTGTGAGGGTAAACAACTGGCGGTATGGATGCGGCGGGACCAGAGAAAAATCACTCAG
GGTCAATGCCAGCGCTTCGTTAATACAGATGTAGGTGTTCCACAGGGTAGCCAGCAGCATCCTGCGATGC
AGATCCGGAACATAATGGTGCAGGGCGCTGACTTCCGCGTTTCCAGACTTTACGAAACACGGAAACCGAA
GACCATTCATGTTGTTGCTCAGGTCGCAGACGTTTTGCAGCAGCAGTCGCTTCACGTTCGCTCGCGTATC
GGTGATTCATTCTGCTAACCAGTAAGGCAACCCCGCCAGCCTAGCCGGGTCCTCAACGACAGGAG
